Addgene plasmid #119686: pBMN mCherry-NDP52(V136S/C443K)
Purpose: For mammalian expression of LIR/UBD double mutant NDP52
Depositing lab: Michael Lazarou. Depositing organization: Monash University. Publication: LC3/GABARAPs drive ubiquitin-independent recruitment of Optineurin and NDP52 to amplify mitophagy. Padman BS, Nguyen TN, Uoselis L, Skulsuppaisarn M, Nguyen LK, Lazarou M. Nat Commun. 2019 Jan 24;10(1):408. doi: 10.1038/s41467-019-08335-6. PubMed 30679426.
Backbone
  Vector backbone: pBMN
  Vector type: Mammalian Expression, Retroviral
Growth in bacteria
  Bacterial resistance: Ampicillin, 100 μg/mL
  Growth temperature: 37°C
  Growth strain: NEB Stable
  Copy number: High Copy
Gene/Insert
  Gene/Insert name: NDP52 (alt name: CALCOCO2)
  Species: H. sapiens (human)
  Insert size (bp): 1335
  Mutation: V136S/C443K
  Entrez Gene: CALCOCO2 (a.k.a. NDP52)
  Tag / fusion protein: mCherry (N terminal on insert)
  Cloning method: Gibson Cloning
Terms and licenses: Academic/Nonprofit Terms; Industry Terms: Not Available to Industry
How to cite: pBMN mCherry-NDP52(V136S/C443K) was a gift from Michael Lazarou (Addgene plasmid # 119686 ; http://n2t.net/addgene:119686 ; RRID:Addgene_119686)
