[The description below was written by a language model from this plasmid's Addgene catalogue record and pLannotate feature annotations shown in this document.]
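Description:
pBMN mCherry-NDP52(V136S/C443K) is a Moloney murine leukemia virus-based retroviral vector for expressing a mutant form of the human autophagy receptor NDP52 (CALCOCO2) in mammalian cells. It is built on the pBMN backbone and propagated in E. coli through a high-copy ColE1/pUC-type origin, with selection by ampicillin resistance (β-lactamase under its own promoter). The annotation also picks up a short lacI fragment and a prokaryotic IS1 transposable element in the bacterial portion of the sequenced plasmid. The record gives no indication that either has a role in the construct.

The viral cassette begins with a 5' MMLV LTR, followed by the Ψ packaging signal, a truncated gag region lacking its start codon, and a pol segment carrying the splice acceptor. It ends with 3' LTR sequence, which the software annotates partly as a ΔU3 fragment and partly as a standard LTR. No separate internal promoter is annotated, so expression presumably comes from the 5' LTR, as is usual for this vector family. The extended Ψ/gag region allows the transcript to be packaged into virions when gag, pol and env are supplied in trans by a packaging cell line. No mammalian selection marker is annotated, so the mCherry signal is the visible means of identifying transduced cells.

The payload is mCherry joined through a short multiple-cloning-site remnant to the N terminus of the 1,335 bp NDP52 coding sequence, assembled by Gibson cloning. NDP52 carries V136S and C443K, which the record describes as a double mutant of the LC3-interacting region (LIR) and the ubiquitin-binding domain (UBD). The associated study concerns LC3/GABARAP-driven, ubiquitin-independent recruitment of Optineurin and NDP52 during mitophagy. The construct therefore suits stable transduction and imaging of a receptor impaired in both interactions.
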