Features (pLannotate 1.2.2; 14 found; start..end, strand, type, name):
    233..824     +  LTR            LTR: long terminal repeat from Moloney murine leukemia virus
    887..1244    +  misc_feature   MMLV Ψ: packaging signal of Moloney murine leukemia virus (MMLV)
   1309..1725    +  CDS            gag (truncated): truncated Moloney murine leukemia virus (MMLV) gag gene lacking the start codon
   1735..2109    +  misc_feature   pol region: Moloney murine leukemia virus (MMLV) pol region containing the splice acceptor site
   2118..2825    +  CDS            mCherry: mCherry is a basic (constitutively fluorescent) red fluorescent protein published in 2004, derived from Discosoma sp.. It is reported to be a very rapidly-maturing monomer with low acid sensitivity.
   2826..2853    +  misc_feature   MCS (fragment): multiple cloning site
   2856..4190    +  CDS            CALCOCO2: CACO2_HUMAN - Also known as NDP52 From Homo sapiens (Human).
   4265..4386    +  LTR            3' LTR (ΔU3) (fragment): self-inactivating 3' long terminal repeat (LTR) from Moloney murine leukemia virus
   4387..4856    +  LTR            LTR: long terminal repeat from Moloney murine leukemia virus
   4922..4974    -  CDS            lacI (fragment): lac repressor; lacI; The lac repressor binds to the lac operator to inhibit transcription in E. coli. This inhibition can be relieved by adding lactose or isopropyl-β-D-thiogalactopyranoside (IPTG).
   5157..5745    -  rep_origin     ori: high-copy-number ColE1/pMB1/pBR322/pUC origin of replication
   5909..6769    -  CDS            AmpR: β-lactamase; bla; confers resistance to ampicillin, carbenicillin, and related antibiotics
   6770..6874    -  promoter       AmpR promoter: bla
   7019..7786    -  mobile_element IS1: prokaryotic transposable element IS1
>Addgene plasmid #119686 | pBMN mCherry-NDP52(V136S/C443K) | addgene full sequence | sequence record 233077 | Addgene NGS Result
GGTTTCAATGTGCATGAATGCTGCAATATTCCTGTTACCAAAGCTAGTATAAATAAAAATAGATAAACGT
GGAAATTACTTAGAGTTTCTGTCATTAACGTTTCCTTCCTCAGTTGACAACATAAATGCGCTGCTGAGAA
GCCAGTTTGCATCTGTCAGGATCAATTTCCCATTATGCCAGTCATATTAATTACTAGTCAATTAGTTGAT
TTTTATTTTTGACATATACATGTGAAAGACCCCACCTGTAGGTTTGGCAAGCTAGCTTAAGTAACGCCAT
TTTGCAAGGCATGGAAAAATACATAACTGAGAATAGAAAAGTTCAGATCAAGGTCAGGAACAGATGGAAC
AGCTGAATATGGGCCAAACAGGATATCTGTGGTAAGCAGTTCCTGCCCCGGCTCAGGGCCAAGAACAGAT
GGAACAGCTGAATATGGGCCAAACAGGATATCTGTGGTAAGCAGTTCCTGCCCCGGCTCAGGGCCAAGAA
CAGATGGTCCCCAGATGCGGTCCAGCCCTCAGCAGTTTCTAGAGAACCATCAGATGTTTCCAGGGTGCCC
CAAGGACCTGAAATGACCCTGTGCCTTATTTGAACTAACCAATCAGTTCGCTTCTCGCTTCTGTTCGCGC
GCTTCTGCTCCCCGAGCTCAATAAAAGAGCCCACAACCCCTCACTCGGCGCGCCAGTCCTCCGATTGACT
GAGTCGCCCGGGTACCCGTGTATCCAATAAACCCTCTTGCAGTTGCATCCGACTTGTGGTCTCGCTGTTC
CTTGGGAGGGTCTCCTCTGAGTGATTGACTACCCGTCAGCGGGGGTCTTTCATTTGGGGGCTCGTCCGGG
ATCGGGAGACCCCTGCCCAGGGACCACCGACCCACCACCGGGAGGTAAGCTGGCCAGCAACTTATCTGTG
TCTGTCCGATTGTCTAGTGTCTATGACTGATTTTATGCGCCTGCGTCGGTACTAGTTAGCTAACTAGCTC
TGTATCTGGCGGACCCGTGGTGGAACTGACGAGTTCGGAACACCCGGCCGCAACCCTGGGAGACGTCCCA
GGGACTTCGGGGGCCGTTTTTGTGGCCCGACCTGAGTCCAAAAATCCCGATCGTTTTGGACTCTTTGGTG
CACCCCCCTTAGAGGAGGGATATGTGGTTCTGGTAGGAGACGAGAACCTAAAACAGTTCCCGCCTCCGTC
TGAATTTTTGCTTTCGGTTTGGGACCGAAGCCGCGCCGCGCGTCTTGTCTGCTGCAGCATCGTTCTGTGT
TGTCTCTGTCTGACTGTGTTTCTGTATTTGTCTGAAAATATGGGCCCGGGCCAGACTGTTACCACTCCCT
TAAGTTTGACCTTAGGTCACTGGAAAGATGTCGAGCGGATCGCTCACAACCAGTCGGTAGATGTCAAGAA
GAGACGTTGGGTTACCTTCTGCTCTGCAGAATGGCCAACCTTTAACGTCGGATGGCCGCGAGACGGCACC
TTTAACCGAGACCTCATCACCCAGGTTAAGATCAAGGTCTTTTCACCTGGCCCGCATGGACACCCAGACC
AGGTCCCCTACATCGTGACCTGGGAAGCCTTGGCTTTTGACCCCCCTCCCTGGGTCAAGCCCTTTGTACA
CCCTAAGCCTCCGCCTCCTCTTCCTCCATCCGCCCCGTCTCTCCCCCTTGAACCTCCTCGTTCGACCCCG
CCTCGATCCTCCCTTTATCCAGCCCTCACTCCTTCTCTAGGCGCCCCCATATGGCCATATGAGATCTTAT
ATGGGGCACCCCCGCCCCTTGTAAACTTCCCTGACCCTGACATGACAAGAGTTACTAACAGCCCCTCTCT
CCAAGCTCACTTACAGGCTCTCTACTTAGTCCAGCACGAAGTCTGGAGACCTCTGGCGGCAGCCTACCAA
GAACAACTGGACCGACCGGTGGTACCTCACCCTTACCGAGTCGGCGACACAGTGTGGGTCCGCCGACACC
AGACTAAGAACCTAGAACCTCGCTGGAAAGGACCTTACACAGTCCTGCTGACCACCCCCACCGCCCTCAA
AGTAGACGGCATCGCAGCTTGGATACACGCCGCCCACGTGAAGGCTGCCGACCCCGGGGGTGGACCATCC
TCTAGACTGCCGCCACCATGGTGAGCAAGGGCGAGGAGGATAACATGGCCATCATCAAGGAGTTCATGCG
CTTCAAGGTGCACATGGAGGGCTCCGTGAACGGCCACGAGTTCGAGATCGAGGGCGAGGGCGAGGGCCGC
CCCTACGAGGGCACCCAGACCGCCAAGCTGAAGGTGACCAAGGGTGGCCCCCTGCCCTTCGCCTGGGACA
TCCTGTCCCCTCAGTTCATGTACGGCTCCAAGGCCTACGTGAAGCACCCCGCCGACATCCCCGACTACTT
GAAGCTGTCCTTCCCCGAGGGCTTCAAGTGGGAGCGCGTGATGAACTTCGAGGACGGCGGCGTGGTGACC
GTGACCCAGGACTCCTCCCTGCAGGACGGCGAGTTCATCTACAAGGTGAAGCTGCGCGGCACCAACTTCC
CCTCCGACGGCCCCGTAATGCAGAAGAAGACCATGGGCTGGGAGGCCTCCTCCGAGCGGATGTACCCCGA
GGACGGCGCCCTGAAGGGCGAGATCAAGCAGAGGCTGAAGCTGAAGGACGGCGGCCACTACGACGCTGAG
GTCAAGACCACCTACAAGGCCAAGAAGCCCGTGCAGCTGCCCGGCGCCTACAACGTCAACATCAAGTTGG
ACATCACCTCCCACAACGAGGACTACACCATCGTGGAACAGTACGAACGCGCCGAGGGCCGCCACTCCAC
CGGCGGCATGGACGAGCTGTACAAGTCCGGACTCAGATCTCGAGCTCAAGCTTGGGAGGAGACCATCAAA
GATCCCCCCACATCAGCTGTCTTGCTGGATCACTGTCATTTCTCTCAGGTCATCTTTAACAGTGTGGAGA
AGTTCTACATCCCTGGAGGGGACGTCACATGTCATTATACCTTCACCCAGCATTTCATCCCTCGTCGAAA
GGATTGGATTGGCATCTTTAGAGTGGGGTGGAAGACAACCCGTGAGTATTACACCTTCATGTGGGTTACT
TTGCCCATTGACCTAAACAACAAATCAGCTAAACAGCAGGAAGTCCAATTCAAAGCTTACTACCTGCCCA
AGGATGATGAGTATTACCAGTTCTGCTATGTGGATGAGGATGGTGTGGTCCGGGGAGCAAGTATTCCTTT
CCAATTCCGTCCAGAAAATGAGGAAGACATCCTGGTTAGTACCACTCAGGGAGAGGTGGAAGAGATTGAG
CAGCACAACAAGGAGCTTTGCAAAGAAAACCAGGAGCTGAAGGACAGCTGTATCAGCCTCCAGAAGCAGA
ACTCAGACATGCAGGCTGAGCTCCAAAAGAAGCAGGAGGAGCTAGAAACCCTACAGAGCATCAATAAGAA
GTTGGAACTGAAAGTGAAAGAACAGAAGGACTATTGGGAGACAGAGCTGCTTCAACTGAAAGAACAAAAC
CAGAAGATGTCCTCAGAAAATGAGAAGATGGGAATCAGAGTGGATCAGCTTCAGGCCCAGCTGTCAACTC
AAGAGAAAGAAATGGAGAAGCTTGTTCAGGGAGATCAAGATAAGACAGAGCAGTTAGAGCAGCTGAAAAA
GGAAAATGACCACCTCTTTCTCAGTTTAGCTGAACAGAGGAAGGACCAGAAGAAGCTCGAGCAGACAGTG
GAGCAAATGAAGCAGAATGAAACTACTGCAATGAAGAAACAACAGGAATTAATGGATGAAAACTTTGACC
TGTCAAAAAGACTGAGTGAGAACGAAATTATATGTAATGCTCTGCAGAGACAGAAAGAGAGATTGGAAGG
AGAAAATGATCTTTTGAAGAGGGAGAACAGCAGATTGCTCAGTTACATGGGTCTGGATTTTAATTCTTTG
CCGTATCAAGTACCTACTTCAGATGAAGGAGGCGCAAGACAAAATCCAGGACTTGCCTATGGAAACCCAT
ATTCTGGTATCCAAGAAAGTTCTTCCCCCAGCCCGCTCTCCATCAAGAAATGCCCTATCTGCAAAGCAGA
TGATATTTGTGATCACACCTTGGAGCAACAGCAGATGCAGCCCCTTTGTTTCAATTGTCCAATTTGTGAC
AAGATCTTCCCAGCTACAGAGAAGCAGATCTTTGAAGACCACGTGTTCAAACACTCTCTCTGAGGATCCA
CCGGATCTAGATAACTGATCACGATAAAATAAAAGATTTTATTTAGTCTCCAGAAAAAGGGGGGAATGAA
AGACCCCACCTGTAGGTTTGGCAAGCTAGCTTAAGTAACGCCATTTTGCAAGGCATGGAAAAATACATAA
CTGAGAATAGAGAAGTTCAGATCAAGGTCAGGAACAGATGGAACAGCTGAATATGGGCCAAACAGGATAT
CTGTGGTAAGCAGTTCCTGCCCCGGCTCAGGGCCAAGAACAGATGGAACAGCTGAATATGGGCCAAACAG
GATATCTGTGGTAAGCAGTTCCTGCCCCGGCTCAGGGCCAAGAACAGATGGTCCCCAGATGCGGTCCAGC
CCTCAGCAGTTTCTAGAGAACCATCAGATGTTTCCAGGGTGCCCCAAGGACCTGAAATGACCCTGTGCCT
TATTTGAACTAACCAATCAGTTCGCTTCTCGCTTCTGTTCGCGCGCTTCTGCTCCCCGAGCTCAATAAAA
GAGCCCACAACCCCTCACTCGGGGCGCCAGTCCTCCGATTGACTGAGTCGCCCGGGTACCCGTGTATCCA
ATAAACCCTCTTGCAGTTGCATCCGACTTGTGGTCTCGCTGTTCCTTGGGAGGGTCTCCTCTGAGTGATT
GACTACCCGTCAGCGGGGGTCTTTCACATGCAGCATGTATCAAAATTAATTTGGTTTTTTTTCTTAAGTA
TTTACATTAAATGGCCATAGTTGCATTAATGAATCGGCCAACGCGCGGGGAGAGGCGGTTTGCGTATTGG
GCGCTCTTCCGCTTCCTCGCTCACTGACTCGCTGCGCTCGGTCGTTCGGCTGCGGCGAGCGGTATCAGCT
CACTCAAAGGCGGTAATACGGTTATCCACAGAATCAGGGGATAACGCAGGAAAGAACATGTGAGCAAAAG
GCCAGCAAAAGGCCAGGAACCGTAAAAAGGCCGCGTTGCTGGCGTTTTTCCATAGGCTCCGCCCCCCTGA
CGAGCATCACAAAAATCGACGCTCAAGTCAGAGGTGGCGAAACCCGACAGGACTATAAAGATACCAGGCG
TTTCCCCCTGGAAGCTCCCTCGTGCGCTCTCCTGTTCCGACCCTGCCGCTTACCGGATACCTGTCCGCCT
TTCTCCCTTCGGGAAGCGTGGCGCTTTCTCATAGCTCACGCTGTAGGTATCTCAGTTCGGTGTAGGTCGT
TCGCTCCAAGCTGGGCTGTGTGCACGAACCCCCCGTTCAGCCCGACCGCTGCGCCTTATCCGGTAACTAT
CGTCTTGAGTCCAACCCGGTAAGACACGACTTATCGCCACTGGCAGCAGCCACTGGTAACAGGATTAGCA
GAGCGAGGTATGTAGGCGGTGCTACAGAGTTCTTGAAGTGGTGGCCTAACTACGGCTACACTAGAAGAAC
AGTATTTGGTATCTGCGCTCTGCTGAAGCCAGTTACCTTCGGAAAAAGAGTTGGTAGCTCTTGATCCGGC
AAACAAACCACCGCTGGTAGCGGTGGTTTTTTTGTTTGCAAGCAGCAGATTACGCGCAGAAAAAAAGGAT
CTCAAGAAGATCCTTTGATCTTTTCTACGGGGTCTGACGCTCAGTGGAACGAAAACTCACGTTAAGGGAT
TTTGGTCATGAGATTATCAAAAAGGATCTTCACCTAGATCCTTTTGCGGCCGGCCGCAAATCAATCTAAA
GTATATATGAGTAAACTTGGTCTGACAGTTACCAATGCTTAATCAGTGAGGCACCTATCTCAGCGATCTG
TCTATTTCGTTCATCCATAGTTGCCTGACTCCCCGTCGTGTAGATAACTACGATACGGGAGGGCTTACCA
TCTGGCCCCAGTGCTGCAATGATACCGCGAGACCCACGCTCACCGGCTCCAGATTTATCAGCAATAAACC
AGCCAGCCGGAAGGGCCGAGCGCAGAAGTGGTCCTGCAACTTTATCCGCCTCCATCCAGTCTATTAATTG
TTGCCGGGAAGCTAGAGTAAGTAGTTCGCCAGTTAATAGTTTGCGCAACGTTGTTGCCATTGCTACAGGC
ATCGTGGTGTCACGCTCGTCGTTTGGTATGGCTTCATTCAGCTCCGGTTCCCAACGATCAAGGCGAGTTA
CATGATCCCCCATGTTGTGCAAAAAAGCGGTTAGCTCCTTCGGTCCTCCGATCGTTGTCAGAAGTAAGTT
GGCCGCAGTGTTATCACTCATGGTTATGGCAGCACTGCATAATTCTCTTACTGTCATGCCATCCGTAAGA
TGCTTTTCTGTGACTGGTGAGTACTCAACCAAGTCATTCTGAGAATAGTGTATGCGGCGACCGAGTTGCT
CTTGCCCGGCGTCAATACGGGATAATACCGCGCCACATAGCAGAACTTTAAAAGTGCTCATCATTGGAAA
ACGTTCTTCGGGGCGAAAACTCTCAAGGATCTTACCGCTGTTGAGATCCAGTTCGATGTAACCCACTCGT
GCACCCAACTGATCTTCAGCATCTTTTACTTTCACCAGCGTTTCTGGGTGAGCAAAAACAGGAAGGCAAA
ATGCCGCAAAAAAGGGAATAAGGGCGACACGGAAATGTTGAATACTCATACTCTTCCTTTTTCAATATTA
TTGAAGCATTTATCAGGGTTATTGTCTCATGAGCGGATACATATTTGAATGTATTTAGAAAAATAAACAA
ATAGGGGTTCCGCGCACATTTCCCCGAAAAGTGCCACCAGCTTTGCTCTTAGGAGTTTCCTAATACATCC
CAAACTCAAATATATAAAGCATTTGACTTGTTCTATGCCCTAGGGGGCGGGGGGAAGCTAAGCCAGCTTT
TTTTAACATTTAAAATGTGGTAATGACTCCAACTTATTGATAGTGTTTTATGTTCAGATAATGCCCGATG
ACTTTGTCATGCAGCTCCACCGATTTTGAGAACGACAGCGACTTCCGTCCCAGCCGTGCCAGGTGCTGCC
TCAGATTCAGGTTATGCCGCTCAATTCGCTGCGTATATCGCTTGCTGATTACGTGCAGCTTTCCCTTCAG
GCGGGATTCATACAGCGGCCAGCCATCCGTCATCCATATCACCACGTCAAAGGGTGACAGCAGGCTCATA
AGACGCCCCAGCGTCGCCATAGTGCGTTCACCGAATACGTGCGCAACAACCGTCTTCCGGAGACTGTCAT
ACGCGTAAAACAGCCAGCGCTGGCGCGATTTAGCCCCGACATAGCCCCACTGTTCGTCCATTTCCGCGCA
GACGATGACGTCACTGCCCGGCTGTATGCGCGAGGTTACCGACTGCGGCCTGAGTTTTTTAAGTGACGTA
AAATCGTGTTGAGGCCAACGCCCATAATGCGGGCTGTTGCCCGGCATCCAACGCCATTCATGGCCATATC
AATGATTTTCTGGTGCGTACCGGGTTGAGAAGCGGTGTAAGTGAACTGCAGTTGCCATGTTTTACGGCAG
TGAGAGCAGAGATAGCGCTGATGTCCGGCGGTGCTTTTGCCGTTACGCACCACCCCGTCAGTAGCTGAAC
AGGAGGGACAGCTGATAGAAACAGAAGCCACTGGAGCACCTCAAAAACACCATCATACACTAAATCAGTA
AGTTGGCAGCATCACCTTAAAATGTTAATTCCATTTTAAATGCACAGATGTTTTTATTTCATAAG
